>Addgene plasmid #16767 | XE155 XDpr-delta PDZB-CS2+ | addgene partial sequence | sequence record 23380 | SP6 5'-ATTTAGGTGACACTATAG-3'
ACTTTNTCTTTTGNGGATCCATCGATTCGAATTCACCATGAAGCCGATCCCCGCCGCCCCTGAGCCCCTG
GGGCAACACCAGGACAGCCCCCGCCGTAAGGACAAGGGAGAGGCGGAATCGGAACGGCAGAGGACCCGGG
AGCGCCTGGAGGCTACGTTGGCCGGACTCGCGGAGCTGGGGCATCTGAGGCACCGGCAGGAGGTGCTGAT
AAAGAGCGTGCTGAGCCCCGGGACACGGACACACGGAGACGCTGCGGCACGGACGGGCGACAACCCGCGC
AGCCTGGAGGAGAAGTTCCTGGAGGACAATATCTTGCTGCTAAAGAAACAGTTGAACTGCCTAAGAAAGC
GAGATGCTGGTTTGCTGAGCCAGCTGCATGAGTTGGACAAGCAAATAAACGATCTTAGAATTGACGTTGA
AAAGACAGAAGAGCATCTGGAGACAGACAGCCGACCCAGTTCAGGATTTTATGAGCTGAGTGATGGGACT
TCAGGATCCCTCTCCAATTCCTCCAACTCAGTGTTCAGCGAATGTTTATCCAGCTGCCACTCCAGCACCT
GCTTTTGCAACCCCTTGGAAACATCATTAAACCTCACAGATGGTCAAGCAAAGTCTGCAGACGACTTTCT
TGAATGGCTGGACTACAGAGAAAGTCAACATGAAACTGGCACAGTTCGCCGCTCCTTTTCTGCACCACAT
TCCAACTCTGTCGACATTGGGGCAGATGTGCACCCCAAATATCAGTGTGACCTGGTATCTAAAAATGGTA
ATGATATCTATCGTTACCCCAGCCCACTTCAT
