[The description below was written by a language model from this plasmid's Addgene catalogue record.]
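Description:
XE155 XDpr-delta PDZB-CS2+ is a Xenopus expression plasmid built on the pCS2+ backbone (about 4.1 kb without insert). It is propagated in E. coli as a high-copy plasmid under ampicillin selection. The insert is Xenopus laevis Dapper (Dpr, corresponding to the dact1-b gene, also known as Frodo), placed between the EcoRI and XbaI sites of the polylinker. It derives from the full-length Dapper clone but lacks the last four amino acids. The name "delta PDZB" indicates that this truncation removes the C-terminal PDZ-binding motif. No epitope tag or reporter fusion is recorded, and no feature table is provided, so individual backbone elements are not itemised in the record.

pCS2+ is generally known as a dual-purpose vector. It carries a strong viral promoter and polyadenylation signal for expression in vertebrate cells and embryos, and an SP6 phage promoter upstream of the insert for in vitro transcription. SP6 is listed as the 5′ sequencing primer, which is consistent with this layout. The depositor notes that the plasmid is linearised with NotI or Asp718, which fits its use as a template for run-off synthesis of capped mRNA for microinjection into Xenopus embryos.

The associated study characterised Dapper as a Dishevelled-associated antagonist of beta-catenin and JNK signalling that is required for notochord formation. In that context, this deletion mutant would be compared with full-length Dapper to test how much the C-terminal PDZ-binding residues contribute to Dishevelled interaction and Wnt pathway modulation.
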