Addgene plasmid #16767: XE155 XDpr-delta PDZB-CS2+
Depositing lab: Randall Moon. Depositing organization: University of Washington. Publication: Dapper, a Dishevelled-associated antagonist of beta-catenin and JNK signaling, is required for notochord formation. Cheyette BN, Waxman JS, Miller JR, Takemaru K, Sheldahl LC, Khlebtsova N, Fox EP, Earnest T, Moon RT. Dev Cell. 2002 Apr. 2(4):449-61. 10.1016/S1534-5807(02)00140-5 PubMed 11970895.
Backbone
  Vector backbone: pcs2+
  Backbone size w/o insert (bp): 4095
  Vector type: Xenopus Expression
Growth in bacteria
  Bacterial resistance: Ampicillin, 100 μg/mL
  Growth temperature: 37°C
  Growth strain: DH5alpha
  Copy number: High Copy
Gene/Insert
  Gene/Insert name: XDpr-delta PDZB (alt names: dpr; dapper)
  Species: X. laevis (frog)
  Mutation: last four amino acids deleted
  Entrez Gene: dact1-b (a.k.a. dpr, dpr1, dact1, frodo, hdpr1, Dapper, thyex3, dapper1)
  Cloning method: Restriction Enzyme; 5′ cloning site EcoR1 (unknown if destroyed); 3′ cloning site Xba1 (unknown if destroyed)
  Sequencing primers: 5′ SP6
Terms and licenses: Academic/Nonprofit Terms; Industry Terms: Not Available to Industry
Depositor comments: Full length Xenopus Dapper (clone XE151), with last four amino acids DELETED. Xba1 site is NOT methylated. Notes for Use: Linearize with either Not1 or Asp718. Reference: B. Cheyette et al. (2002). Developmental Cell 2: 449-461.
How to cite: XE155 XDpr-delta PDZB-CS2+ was a gift from Randall Moon (Addgene plasmid # 16767 ; http://n2t.net/addgene:16767 ; RRID:Addgene_16767)
